>Addgene plasmid #20944 | pLenti-CaMKIIa-hChR2(H134R)-EYFP-WPRE | depositor partial sequence | sequence record 9767 | Author sequence
ATGGACTATGGCGGCGCTTTGTCTGCCGTCGGACGCGAACTTTTGTTCGTTACTAATCCTGTGGTGGTGA
ACGGGTCCGTCCTGGTCCCTGAGGATCAATGTTACTGTGCCGGATGGATTGAATCTCGCGGCACGAACGG
CGCTCAGACCGCGTCAAATGTCCTGCAGTGGCTTGCAGCAGGATTCAGCATTTTGCTGCTGATGTTCTAT
GCCTACCAAACCTGGAAATCTACATGCGGCTGGGAGGAGATCTATGTGTGCGCCATTGAAATGGTTAAGG
TGATTCTCGAGTTCTTTTTTGAGTTTAAGAATCCCTCTATGCTCTACCTTGCCACAGGACACCGGGTGCA
GTGGCTGCGCTATGCAGAGTGGCTGCTCACTTGTCCTGTCATCCTTATCCGCCTGAGCAACCTCACCGGC
CTGAGCAACGACTACAGCAGGAGAACCATGGGACTCCTTGTCTCAGACATCGGGACTATCGTGTGGGGGG
CTACCAGCGCCATGGCAACCGGCTATGTTAAAGTCATCTTCTTTTGTCTTGGATTGTGCTATGGCGCGAA
CACATTTTTTCACGCCGCCAAAGCATATATCGAGGGTTATCATACTGTGCCAAAGGGTCGGTGCCGCCAG
GTCGTGACCGGCATGGCATGGCTGTTTTTCGTGAGCTGGGGTATGTTCCCAATTCTCTTCATTTTGGGGC
CCGAAGGTTTTGGCGTCCTGAGCGTCTATGGCTCCACCGTAGGTCACACGATTATTGATCTGATGAGTAA
AAATTGTTGGGGGTTGTTGGGACACTACCTGCGCGTCCTGATCCACGAGCACATATTGATTCACGGAGAT
ATCCGCAAAACCACCAAACTGAACATCGGCGGAACGGAGATCGAGGTCGAGACTCTCGTCGAAGACGAAG
CCGAGGCCGGAGCCGTGCCAGCGGCCGCCACCATGGTGAGCAAGGGCGAGGAGCTGTTCACCGGGGTGGT
GCCCATCCTGGTCGAGCTGGACGGCGACGTAAACGGCCACAAGTTCAGCGTGTCCGGCGAGGGCGAGGGC
GATGCCACCTACGGCAAGCTGACCCTGAAGTTCATCTGCACCACCGGCAAGCTGCCCGTGCCCTGGCCCA
CCCTCGTGACCACCTTCGGCTACGGCCTGCAGTGCTTCGCCCGCTACCCCGACCACATGAAGCAGCACGA
CTTCTTCAAGTCCGCCATGCCCGAAGGCTACGTCCAGGAGCGCACCATCTTCTTCAAGGACGACGGCAAC
TACAAGACCCGCGCCGAGGTGAAGTTCGAGGGCGACACCCTGGTGAACCGCATCGAGCTGAAGGGCATCG
ACTTCAAGGAGGACGGCAACATCCTGGGGCACAAGCTGGAGTACAACTACAACAGCCACAACGTCTATAT
CATGGCCGACAAGCAGAAGAACGGCATCAAGGTGAACTTCAAGATCCGCCACAACATCGAGGACGGCAGC
GTGCAGCTCGCCGACCACTACCAGCAGAACACCCCCATCGGCGACGGCCCCGTGCTGCTGCCCGACAACC
ACTACCTGAGCTACCAGTCCGCCCTGAGCAAAGACCCCAACGAGAAGCGCGATCACATGGTCCTGCTGGA
GTTCGTGACCGCCGCCGGGATCACTCTCGGCATGGACGAGCTGTACAAGTAA
