>Addgene plasmid #20944 | pLenti-CaMKIIa-hChR2(H134R)-EYFP-WPRE | addgene partial sequence | sequence record 26729 | EGFP-N 5'-CGTCGCCGTCCAGCTCGACCAG-3'
NNTNNNNNGNNNGNCCCGGNANGCTCTGCCCTGCTCACGGCGGCCGCTGGCACGGCTCCGGCCTCGGCTT
CGTCTTCGACGAGAGTCTCGACCTCGATCTCCGTTCCGCCGATGTTCAGTTTGGTGGTTTTGCGGATATC
TCCGTGAATCAATATGTGCTCGTGGATCAGGACGCGCAGGTAGTGTCCCAACAACCCCCAACAATTTTTA
CTCATCAGATCAATAATCGTGTGACCTACGGTGGAGCCATAGACGCTCAGGACGCCAAAACCTTCGGGCC
CCAAAATGAAGAGAATTGGGAACATACCCCAGCTCACGAAAAACAGCCATGCCATGCCGGTCACGACCTG
GCGGCACCGACCCTTTGGCACAGTATGATAACCCTCGATATATGCTTTGGCGGCGTGAAAAAATGTGTTC
GCGCCATAGCACAATCCAAGACAAAAGAAGATGACTTTAACATAGCCGGTTGCCATGGCGCTGGTAGCCC
CCCACACGATAGTCCCGATGTCTGAGACAAGGAGTCCCATGGTTCTCCTGCTGTAGTCGTTGCTCAGGCC
GGTGAGGTTGCTCAGGCGGATAAGGATGACAGGACAAGTGAGCAGCCACTCTGCATAGCGCAGCCACTGC
ACCCGGTGTCCTGTGGCAAGGTAGAGCATAGAGGGATTCTTAAACTCAAAAAAGAACTCGAGAATCACCT
TAACCATTTCAATGGCGCACACATAGATCTCCTCCCAGCCGCATGTAGATTTCCAGGTTTGGTAGGCATA
GAACATCAGCAGCAAATGCTGAATCCTGCTGCAGCACTGCAGGAATTTGAGCGTCTGAGCGCGTCGTGCG
CGAGATCATCATCGGAATACATGATCNAGGACAGANGACGTCCNCCAGATATACACAATCN
