[The description below was written by a language model from this plasmid's Addgene catalogue record.]
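Description:
pLenti-CaMKIIa-hChR2(H134R)-EYFP-WPRE is a third-generation lentiviral transfer plasmid for mammalian expression, built on the pLenti-CaMKIIa backbone (about 9.25 kb without insert). It is maintained in bacteria as a high-copy plasmid under ampicillin selection, and a recombination-deficient strain is listed for propagation, as is usual for vectors carrying repeated lentiviral LTR sequences. No feature table accompanies the record, so the specific origin of replication, LTR configuration and packaging elements are not itemised. As a third-generation transfer vector, it would be expected to depend on separately supplied packaging and envelope functions to produce replication-incompetent particles.

The payload is a roughly 1.7 kb insert encoding channelrhodopsin-2, the light-gated cation channel from Chlamydomonas reinhardtii, in a human codon-optimised form and fused at its C terminus to EYFP. The insert was cloned between AgeI and EcoRI sites. The opsin carries the H134R substitution, described by the depositor as a gain-of-function change that yields larger stationary photocurrents than the wild-type sequence. Expression is driven by the CaMKIIa promoter, which is commonly used to bias expression toward excitatory neurons. The WPRE named in the construct is a post-transcriptional element placed downstream of the coding sequence to raise transcript stability and expression level. The EYFP fusion allows transduced, opsin-expressing cells to be identified by fluorescence.

The stated purpose is optogenetic activation: after lentiviral delivery, neurons expressing the fusion protein can be depolarised with light, allowing temporally precise control of activity in defined neural circuits.
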