Addgene plasmid #20944: pLenti-CaMKIIa-hChR2(H134R)-EYFP-WPRE
Purpose: 3rd gen lentiviral expression of humanized ChR2 with H134R mutation fused to EYFP driven by CaMKIIa promoter for optogenetic activation
Depositing lab: Karl Deisseroth. Depositing organization: Stanford University. Publication: Multimodal fast optical interrogation of neural circuitry. Zhang F, Wang LP, Brauner M, Liewald JF, Kay K, Watzke N, Wood PG, Bamberg E, Nagel G, Gottschalk A, Deisseroth K. Nature. 2007 Apr 5. 446(7136):633-9. 10.1038/nature05744 PubMed 17410168.
Backbone
  Vector backbone: pLenti-CaMKIIa
  Backbone size w/o insert (bp): 9250
  Vector type: Mammalian Expression, Lentiviral
Growth in bacteria
  Bacterial resistance: Ampicillin, 100 μg/mL
  Growth temperature: 37°C
  Growth strain: Stbl3
  Copy number: High Copy
Gene/Insert
  Gene/Insert name: channelrhodopsin-2 (alt names: ChR2; cop4; channelopsin-2)
  Species: C. reinhardtii
  Insert size (bp): 1662
  Mutation: H134R
  Tag / fusion protein: EYFP (C terminal on insert)
  Cloning method: Restriction Enzyme; 5′ cloning site AgeI (unknown if destroyed); 3′ cloning site EcoRI (unknown if destroyed)
  Sequencing primers: 5′ n/a
Terms and licenses: Academic/Nonprofit Terms; Industry Terms: Not Available to Industry
Depositor comments: Please see http://www.optogenetics.org for additional information. H134R mutation present in the ChR2 sequence is a gain-of-function mutant that produces larger stationary photocurrents in comparison to the wild-type ChR2 sequence
How to cite: pLenti-CaMKIIa-hChR2(H134R)-EYFP-WPRE was a gift from Karl Deisseroth (Addgene plasmid # 20944 ; http://n2t.net/addgene:20944 ; RRID:Addgene_20944)
